Addgene plasmid #215309: pMVV103
Purpose: Expresses sfGFP under induction with the aTc Marionette Cassette (TetR + PTet-sfGFP) with a BBR1 backbone.
Depositing lab: Brian Pfleger. Depositing organization: University of Wisconsin, Madison. Publication: Synthetic Biology Toolbox for Nitrogen-Fixing Soil Microbes. Venkataraman M, Ynigez-Gutierrez A, Infante V, MacIntyre A, Fernandes-Junior PI, Ane JM, Pfleger B. ACS Synth Biol. 2023 Dec 15;12(12):3623-3634. doi: 10.1021/acssynbio.3c00414. Epub 2023 Nov 21. PubMed 37988619.
Backbone
  Vector backbone: BBR1
  Backbone size w/o insert (bp): 4000
  Total vector size (bp): 4749
  Modifications to backbone: Constitutive TetR expression
  Vector type: Bacterial Expression, Synthetic Biology
Growth in bacteria
  Bacterial resistance: Kanamycin, 50 μg/mL
  Growth temperature: 37°C
  Growth strain: DH5alpha
  Copy number: Low Copy
Gene/Insert
  Gene/Insert name: sfGFP
  Species: Synthetic
  Insert size (bp): 711
  Promoter: Ptet
  Tag / fusion protein: None
  Cloning method: Gibson Cloning
  Sequencing primers: 5′ na
Resource information
  A portion of this plasmid was derived from a plasmid made by: Optimized induction cassettes were cloned from the Marionette sensor collection into broad host origin BBR1: https://www.addgene.org/kits/marionette-sensor-collection/ https://doi.org/10.1038/s41589-018-0168-3
Terms and licenses: Academic/Nonprofit Terms; Industry Terms: Not Available to Industry
How to cite: pMVV103 was a gift from Brian Pfleger (Addgene plasmid # 215309 ; http://n2t.net/addgene:215309 ; RRID:Addgene_215309)
