[The description below was written by a language model from this plasmid's Addgene catalogue record and pLannotate feature annotations shown in this document.]
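Description:
pMVV103 is a 4,749 bp bacterial expression and synthetic-biology plasmid built on the broad-host-range pBBR1 replicon. It carries the pBBR1 oriV together with the pBBR1 Rep protein that this origin requires, so it can replicate in diverse Gram-negative hosts beyond E. coli. The record lists it as low copy, and selection is through a kanamycin resistance gene encoding an aminoglycoside phosphotransferase. The annotation also picks up several short fragments (tet promoter, TcR, RSF ori and bom). These appear to be partial matches or remnants of earlier cloning steps, not functional elements.

The payload is the anhydrotetracycline (aTc)-responsive sensor cassette taken from the Marionette collection and moved into this backbone by Gibson assembly. A tet-operator-containing promoter, listed as Ptet and annotated as PLtetO-1 fragments spanning the end of the circular sequence, drives an untagged superfolder GFP reporter. Between the promoter and the coding sequence lies the sTRSV hammerhead ribozyme. A self-cleaving element of this kind typically serves as an insulator, trimming the 5′ untranslated region so that expression depends less on promoter context. Downstream of sfGFP, TetR is expressed constitutively from a lacI promoter fragment. TetR binds the operators and represses sfGFP until aTc lowers its affinity for DNA, which switches on fluorescence.

The construct therefore works as a self-contained inducible reporter for characterising the aTc/TetR system. The associated publication indicates it belongs to a genetic toolbox for nitrogen-fixing soil microbes. In that setting, fluorescence output can be used to evaluate inducible promoter performance in non-model hosts.
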