Features (pLannotate 1.2.2; 14 found; start..end, strand, type, name):
      1..50      +  misc_RNA       sTRSV HHRz: hammerhead ribozyme from the tobacco ringspot virus satellite RNA (Khvorova et al., 2003)
    100..813     +  CDS            Superfolder GFP: Superfolder GFP is a basic (constitutively fluorescent) green fluorescent protein published in 2005, derived from Aequorea victoria. It is reported to be a very rapidly-maturing weak dimer.
    890..963     +  promoter       lacI promoter (fragment): lacI
    964..1584    +  CDS            tetR: TETR2_ECOLX - Experimental evidence at protein level: Swiss-Prot protein existence level 1. TetR is the repressor of the tetracycline resistance element; its N-terminal region forms a helix-turn-helix structure and binds DNA. Binding of tetracycline to TetR reduces the repressor affinity for the tetracycline resistance gene (tetA) promoter operator sites. From Escherichia coli.
   1687..1705    -  promoter       tet promoter (fragment): E. coli promoter for tetracycline efflux protein gene
   1715..1835    +  CDS            TcR (fragment): tetracycline efflux protein; tet; confers resistance to tetracycline
   1854..1876    -  rep_origin     RSF ori (fragment): Plasmids containing the RSF 1030 origin of replication can be propagated in E. coli cells that contain additional plasmids with compatible origins.
   1893..1919    +  misc_feature   bom (fragment): basis of mobility region from pBR322
   2018..2073    -  rep_origin     RSF ori (fragment): Plasmids containing the RSF 1030 origin of replication can be propagated in E. coli cells that contain additional plasmids with compatible origins.
   2161..2823    -  CDS            pBBR1 Rep: replication protein for the broad-host-range plasmid pBBR1 from Bordetella bronchiseptica
   2824..3595    -  rep_origin     pBBR1 oriV: replication origin of the broad-host-range plasmid pBBR1 from Bordetella bronchiseptica; requires the pBBR1 Rep protein for replication
   3684..4499    -  CDS            KanR: aminoglycoside phosphotransferase; aph(3')-Ia; confers resistance to kanamycin in bacteria or G418 (Geneticin®) in eukaryotes
   4675..4693    +  promoter       PLtetO-1 promoter (fragment): modified phage lambda PL promoter with tet operator sites (Lutz and Bujard, 1997)
   4694..4748    +  promoter       PLtetO-1 promoter (fragment): modified phage lambda PL promoter with tet operator sites (Lutz and Bujard, 1997)
>Addgene plasmid #215309 | pMVV103 | addgene full sequence | sequence record 431951 | Addgene NGS Result
CTGTCACCGGATGTGCTTTCCGGTCTGATGAGTCCGTGAGGACGAAACAGCCTCTACAAATAATTTTGTT
TAATACTAGAGAAAGAGGGGAAATACTAGATGAGCAAAGGAGAAGAACTTTTCACTGGAGTTGTCCCAAT
TCTTGTTGAATTAGATGGTGATGTTAATGGGCACAAATTTTCTGTCCGTGGAGAGGGTGAAGGTGATGCT
ACAAACGGAAAACTCACCCTTAAATTTATTTGCACTACTGGAAAACTACCTGTTCCGTGGCCAACACTTG
TCACTACTCTGACCTATGGTGTTCAATGCTTTTCCCGTTATCCGGATCACATGAAACGGCATGACTTTTT
CAAGAGTGCCATGCCCGAAGGTTATGTACAGGAACGCACTATATCTTTCAAAGATGACGGGACCTACAAG
ACGCGTGCTGAAGTCAAGTTTGAAGGTGATACCCTTGTTAATCGTATCGAGTTAAAGGGTATTGATTTTA
AAGAAGATGGAAACATTCTTGGACACAAACTTGAGTACAACTTTAACTCACACAATGTATACATCACGGC
AGACAAACAAAAGAATGGAATCAAAGCTAACTTCAAAATTCGCCACAACGTTGAAGATGGTTCCGTTCAA
CTAGCAGACCATTATCAACAAAATACTCCAATTGGCGATGGCCCTGTCCTTTTACCAGACAACCATTACC
TGTCGACACAATCTGTCCTTTCGAAAGATCCCAACGAAAAGCGTGACCACATGGTCCTTCTTGAGTTTGT
AACTGCTGCTGGGATTACACATGGCATGGATGAGCTCTACAAATAACTCGGTACCAAATTCCAGAAAAGA
GGCCTCCCGAAAGGGGGGCCTTTTTTCGTTTTGGTCCAATGGCGGCGCGCCATCGAATGGCGCAAAACCT
TTCGCGGTATGGCATGATAGCGCCCGGAAGAGAGTCAATTCAGGGTGGTGAATATGTCCAGATTAGATAA
AAGTAAAGTGATTAACAGCGCATTAGAGCTGCTTAATGAGGTCGGAATCGAAGGTTTAACAACCCGTAAA
CTCGCCCAGAAGCTAGGTGTAGAGCAGCCTACATTGTATTGGCATGTAAAAAATAAGCGGGCTTTGCTCG
ACGCCTTAGCCATTGAGATGTTAGATAGGCACCATACTCACTTTTGCCCTTTAGAAGGGGAAAGCTGGCA
AGATTTTTTACGTAATAACGCTAAAAGTTTTAGATGTGCTTTACTAAGTCATCGCGATGGAGCAAAAGTA
CATTTAGGTACACGGCCTACAGAAAAACAGTATGAAACTCTCGAAAATCAATTAGCCTTTTTATGCCAAC
AAGGTTTTTCACTAGAGAATGCATTATATGCACTCAGCGCTGTGGGGCATTTTACTTTAGGTTGCGTATT
GGAAGATCAAGAGCATCAAGTCGCTAAAGAAGAAAGGGAAACACCTACTACTGATAGTATGCCGCCATTA
TTACGACAAGCTATCGAATTATTTGATCACCAAGGTGCAGAGCCAGCCTTCTTATTCGGCCTTGAATTGA
TCATATGCGGATTAGAAAAACAACTTAAATGTGAAAGTGGGTCCTGATAAGGATCCTAATTGGTAACGAA
TCAGAATTGACGGCTCGAGGGAGTAGCATAGGGTTTGCAGAATCCCTGCTTCGTCCATTTGACAGGCACA
TTATGCATCGATGATAAGCTGTCAAACATGAGCAGATCCTCTACGCCGGACGCATCGTGGCCGGCATCAC
CGGCGCCACAGGTGCGGTTGCTGGCGCCTATATCGCCGACATCACCGATGGGGAAGATCGGGCTCGCCAC
TTCGGGCTCATGAGCAAATATTTTATCTGAGGTGCTTCCTCGCTCACTGACTCGCTGCACGAGGCAGACC
TCAGCGCTAGCGGAGTGTATACTGGCTTACTATGTTGGCACTGATGAGGGTGTCAGTGAAGTGCTTCATG
TGGCAGGAGAAAAAAGGCTGCACCGGTGCGTCAGCAGAATATGTGATACAGGATATATTCCGCTTCCTCG
CTCACTGACTCGCTACGCTCGGTCGTTCGACTGCGGCGAGCGGAAATGGCTTACGAACGGGGCGGAGATT
TCCTGGAAGATGCCAGGAAGATACTTAACAGGGAAGTGAGAGGGCCGCGGCAAAGCCGTTCTACCGGCGC
GGCAGCGTGACCCGTGTCGGCGGCTCCAACGGCTCGCCATCGTCCAGAAAACACGGCTCATCGGGCATCG
GCAGGCGCTGCTGCCCGCGCCGTTCCCATTCCTCCGTTTCGGTCAAGGCTGGCAGGTCTGGTTCCATGCC
CGGAATGCCGGGCTGGCTGGGCGGCTCCTCGCCGGGGCCGGTCGGTAGTTGCTGCTCGCCCGGATACAGG
GTCGGGATGCGGCGCAGGTCGCCATGCCCCAACAGCGATTCGTCCTGGTCGTCGTGATCAACCACCACGG
CGGCACTGAACACCGACAGGCGCAACTGGTCGCGGGGCTGGCCCCACGCCACGCGGTCATTGACCACGTA
GGCCGACACGGTGCCGGGGCCGTTGAGCTTCACGACGGAGATCCAGCGCTCGGCCACCAAGTCCTTGACT
GCGTATTGGACCGTCCGCAAAGAACGTCCGATGAGCTTGGAAAGTGTCTTCTGGCTGACCACCACGGCGT
TCTGGTGGCCCATCTGCGCCACGAGGTGATGCAGCAGCATTGCCGCCGTGGGTTTCCTCGCAATAAGCCC
GGCCCACGCCTCATGCGCTTTGCGTTCCGTTTGCACCCAGTGACCGGGCTTGTTCTTGGCTTGAATGCCG
ATTTCTCTGGACTGCGTGGCCATGCTTATCTCCATGCGGTAGGGGTGCCGCACGGTTGCGGCACCATGCG
CAATCAGCTGCAACTTTTCGGCAGCGCGACAACAATTATGCGTTGCGTAAAAGTGGCAGTCAATTACAGA
TTTTCTTTAACCTACGCAATGAGCTATTGCGGGGGGTGCCGCAATGAGCTGTTGCGTACCCCCCTTTTTT
AAGTTGTTGATTTTTAAGTCTTTCGCATTTCGCCCTATATCTAGTTCTTTGGTGCCCAAAGAAGGGCACC
CCTGCGGGGTTCCCCCACGCCTTCGGCGCGGCTCCCCCTCCGGCAAAAAGTGGCCCCTCCGGGGCTTGTT
GATCGACTGCGCGGCCTTCGGCCTTGCCCAAGGTGGCGCTGCCCCCTTGGAACCCCCGCACTCGCCGCCG
TGAGGCTCGGGGGGCAGGCGGGCGGGCTTCGCCCTTCGACTGCCCCCACTCGCATAGGCTTGGGTCGTTC
CAGGCGCGTCAAGGCCAAGCCGCTGCGCGGTCGCTGCGCGAGCCTTGACCCGCCTTCCACTTGGTGTCCA
ACCGGCAAGCGAAGCGCGCAGGCCGCAGGCCGGAGGCTTTTCCCCAGAGAAAATTAAAAAAATTGATGGG
GCAAGGCCGCAGGCCGCGCAGTTGGAGCCGGTGGGTATGTGGTCGAAGGCTGGGTAGCCGGTGGGCAATC
CCTGTGGTCAAGCTCGTGGGCAGGCGCAGCCTGTCCATCAGCTTGTCCAGCAGGGTTGTCCACGGGCCGA
GCGAAGCGAGCCAGCCGGTGGCCGCGAAGATCATCTTATTAAGGGGTCTGACGCTCAGTGGAACGAAAAA
TCAATCTAAAGTATATATGAGTAAACTTGGTCTGACAGTTACCTTAGAAAAACTCATCGAGCATCAAATG
AAACTGCAATTTATTCATATCAGGATTATCAATACCATATTTTTGAAAAAGCCGTTTCTGTAATGAAGGA
GAAAACTCACCGAGGCAGTTCCATAGGATGGCAAGATCCTGGTATCGGTCTGCGATTCCGACTCGTCCAA
CATCAATACAACCTATTAATTTCCCCTCGTCAAAAATAAGGTTATCAAGTGAGAAATCACCATGAGTGAC
GACTGAATCCGGTGAGAATGGCAAAAGCTTATGCATTTCTTTCCAGACTTGTTCAACAGGCCAGCCATTA
CGCTCGTCATCAAAATCACTCGCATCAACCAAACCGTTATTCATTCGTGATTGCGCCTGAGCGAGACGAA
ATACGCGATCGCTGTTAAAAGGACAATTACAAACAGGAATCGAATGCAACCGGCGCAGGAACACTGCCAG
CGCATCAACAATATTTTCACCTGAATCAGGATATTCTTCTAATACCTGGAATGCTGTTTTCCCGGGGATC
GCAGTGGTGAGTAACCATGCATCATCAGGAGTACGGATAAAATGCTTGATGGTCGGAAGAGGCATAAATT
CCGTCAGCCAGTTTAGTCTGACCATCTCATCTGTAACATCATTGGCAACGCTACCTTTGCCATGTTTCAG
AAACAACTCTGGCGCATCGGGCTTCCCATACAATCGATAGATTGTCGCACCTGATTGCCCGACATTATCG
CGAGCCCATTTATACCCATATAAATCAGCATCCATGTTGGAATTTAATCGCGGCCTGGAGCAAGACGTTT
CCCGTTGAATATGGCTCATAACACCCCTTGTATTACTGTTTATGTAAGCAGACAGTTTTATTGTTCATGA
TGATATATTTTTATCTTGTGCAATGTACATCAGAGATTTTGAGACACAACCAATTATTGAAGGCCTCCCT
AACGGGGGGCCTTTTTTTGTTTCTGGTCTCCCGCTTAACGATCGTTGGCTGTTTTCAGCAGGACGCACTG
ACCTCCCTATCAGTGATAGAGATTGACATCCCTATCAGTGATAGAGATACTGAGCACAG
